Addgene plasmid #65688: pCNL-N1_ITPKA
Purpose: Expresses ITPKA-CNL in mammalian cells
Depositing lab: Yasushi Okada. Depositing organization: RIKEN Quantitative Biology Center (QBiC). Publication: Expanded palette of Nano-lanterns for real-time multicolor luminescence imaging. Takai A, Nakano M, Saito K, Haruno R, Watanabe TM, Ohyanagi T, Jin T, Okada Y, Nagai T. Proc Natl Acad Sci U S A. 2015 Apr 7;112(14):4352-6. doi: 10.1073/pnas.1418468112. Epub 2015 Mar 23. PubMed 25831507.
Backbone
  Vector backbone: pCNL-N1
  Backbone manufacturer: Addgene #64304
  Backbone size w/o insert (bp): 5600
  Total vector size (bp): 5700
  Vector type: Mammalian Expression, Luciferase
  Selectable markers: Neomycin (select with G418)
Growth in bacteria
  Bacterial resistance: Kanamycin, 50 μg/mL
  Growth temperature: 37°C
  Growth strain: DH5alpha
  Copy number: High Copy
Gene/Insert
  Gene/Insert name: inositol triphosphate 3-kinase A (alt name: ITPKA)
  Species: R. norvegicus (rat)
  Insert size (bp): 140
  Mutation: contains residues 9-52
  Promoter: CMV
  Tag / fusion protein: CNL (C terminal on backbone)
  Cloning method: Restriction Enzyme; 5′ cloning site HindIII (not destroyed); 3′ cloning site BamHI (not destroyed)
  Sequencing primers: 5′ CMV Forward; 3′ EGFP-N
Resource information
  A portion of this plasmid was derived from a plasmid made by: pmTurquoise2-N1 (gifted from Dr Dorus Gadella Lab), ITPKA cDNA was gifted from Dr Michael John Schell
Terms and licenses: Academic/Nonprofit Terms; Industry Terms: Not Available to Industry
How to cite: pCNL-N1_ITPKA was a gift from Yasushi Okada (Addgene plasmid # 65688 ; http://n2t.net/addgene:65688 ; RRID:Addgene_65688)
