[The description below was written by a language model from this plasmid's Addgene catalogue record and pLannotate feature annotations shown in this document.]
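Description:
pCNL-N1_ITPKA is a mammalian expression plasmid of about 5.7 kb, built on the pCNL-N1 backbone, an N1-style vector partly derived from pmTurquoise2-N1. It carries a high-copy ColE1/pUC-type origin for propagation in E. coli and an f1 origin. A single NeoR/KanR (Tn5 aminoglycoside phosphotransferase) gene serves as a dual marker. It is driven by a bacterial promoter for kanamycin selection in bacteria and by the SV40 enhancer/early promoter, with an HSV TK polyadenylation signal, for G418 selection of transfected mammalian cells. The short annotated ble, bGH poly(A) and SV40 large T fragments appear to be backbone remnants rather than functional units.

The expression cassette uses the human CMV immediate-early enhancer and promoter and ends in an SV40 poly(A) signal. A roughly 140 bp fragment of rat inositol trisphosphate 3-kinase A (ITPKA), encoding residues 9–52, was inserted between HindIII and BamHI sites in the multiple cloning site. The automated annotation matches this fragment to the mouse orthologue, but the catalogue lists it as rat. It lies upstream of, and is fused to, CNL, the cyan Nano-lantern. In the feature table CNL appears as mTurquoise2 followed directly by a Renilla luciferase coding sequence. In this type of fusion, energy from the luciferase reaction is transferred to the adjacent fluorescent protein, giving bright cyan-shifted luminescence without excitation light.

The construct therefore expresses ITPKA(9–52) tagged at its C terminus with CNL in mammalian cells. The record does not state what the ITPKA fragment targets. The associated work describes an expanded colour palette of Nano-lanterns for real-time multicolour luminescence imaging, which fits use of this plasmid as a luminescent fusion marker.
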