Features (pLannotate 1.2.2; 16 found; start..end, strand, type, name):
     61..364     +  enhancer       CMV enhancer: human cytomegalovirus immediate early enhancer
    365..568     +  promoter       CMV promoter: human cytomegalovirus (CMV) immediate early promoter
    591..627     +  misc_feature   MCS (fragment): multiple cloning site
    631..762     +  CDS            Itpka (fragment): IP3KA_MOUSE - Experimental evidence at protein level: Swiss-Prot protein existence level 1. From Mus musculus (Mouse).
    784..1476    +  CDS            mTurquoise2: mTurquoise2 is a basic (constitutively fluorescent) cyan fluorescent protein published in 2012, derived from Aequorea victoria. It is reported to be a rapidly-maturing monomer with very low acid sensitivity.
   1474..2400    +  CDS            LUCI_RENRE: Experimental evidence at protein level: Swiss-Prot protein existence level 1. Upon binding the substrate, the enzyme catalyzes an oxygenation, producing a very short-lived hydroperoxide that cyclizes into a dioxetanone structure, which collapses, releasing a CO(2) molecule. The spontaneous breakdown of the dioxetanone releases the energy (about 50 kcal/mole) that is necessary to generate the excited state of the coelenteramide product, which is the singlet form of the monoanion. In vivo the product undergoes the process of nonradiative energy transfer to an accessory protein, a green fluoresce
   2419..2502    +  CDS            large T antigen (fragment): large T antigen from SV40 (simian virus 40)
   2525..2646    +  polyA_signal   SV40 poly(A) signal: SV40 polyadenylation signal
   2680..3108    -  rep_origin     f1 ori (sequence partly withheld): f1 bacteriophage origin of replication; arrow indicates direction of (+) strand synthesis
   3135..3239    +  promoter       AmpR promoter: bla
   3241..3598    +  promoter       SV40 promoter: SV40 enhancer and early promoter
   3633..4427    +  CDS            NeoR/KanR: aminoglycoside phosphotransferase from Tn5; aph(3')-II (or nptII); confers resistance to neomycin, kanamycin, and G418 (Geneticin®)
   4448..4600    +  CDS            ble (fragment): BLE_KLEPN - Experimental evidence at protein level: Swiss-Prot protein existence level 1. Binding protein with a strong affinity to the bleomycin family of antibiotics. Binds to CL990; an antimitotic-antibiotic compound. From Klebsiella pneumoniae.
   4659..4706    +  polyA_signal   HSV TK poly(A) signal: herpes simplex virus thymidine kinase polyadenylation signal (Cole and Stacy, 1985)
   4797..4813    -  polyA_signal   bGH poly(A) signal (fragment): bovine growth hormone polyadenylation signal
   5035..5623    +  rep_origin     ori: high-copy-number ColE1/pMB1/pBR322/pUC origin of replication
>Addgene plasmid #65688 | pCNL-N1_ITPKA | addgene full sequence | sequence record 116523 | Addgene assembled full plasmid sequence
TAGTTATTAATAGTAATCAATTACGGGGTCATTAGTTCATAGCCCATATATGGAGTTCCGCGTTACATAA
CTTACGGTAAATGGCCCGCCTGGCTGACCGCCCAACGACCCCCGCCCATTGACGTCAATAATGACGTATG
TTCCCATAGTAACGCCAATAGGGACTTTCCATTGACGTCAATGGGTGGAGTATTTACGGTAAACTGCCCA
CTTGGCAGTACATCAAGTGTATCATATGCCAAGTACGCCCCCTATTGACGTCAATGACGGTAAATGGCCC
GCCTGGCATTATGCCCAGTACATGACCTTATGGGACTTTCCTACTTGGCAGTACATCTACGTATTAGTCA
TCGCTATTACCATGGTGATGCGGTTTTGGCAGTACATCAATGGGCGTGGATAGCGGTTTGACTCACGGGG
ATTTCCAAGTCTCCACCCCATTGACGTCAATGGGAGTTTGTTTTGGCACCAAAATCAACGGGACTTTCCA
AAATGTCGTAACAACTCCGCCCCATTGACGCAAATGGGCGGTAGGCGTGTACGGTGGGAGGTCTATATAA
GCAGAGCTGGTTTAGTGAACCGTCAGATCCGCTAGCGCTACCGGACTCAGATCTCGAGCTCAAGCTTATG
GGCATGGCGCGACCACGGGGCGCGGGGCCCTGCAGCCCCGGGTTGGAGCGGGCTCCGCGCCGGAGCGTCG
GGGAGCTGCGCCTGCTCTTCGAAGCGCGCTGCGCCGCAGTCGCCGCCGCAGCGGCCGCAGGGTCGGATCC
ACCGGTCGCCACCATGGTGAGCAAGGGCGAGGAGCTGTTCACCGGGGTGGTGCCCATCCTGGTCGAGCTG
GACGGCGACGTAAACGGCCACAAGTTCAGCGTGTCCGGCGAGGGCGAGGGCGATGCCACCTACGGCAAGC
TGACCCTGAAGTTCATCTGCACCACCGGCAAGCTGCCCGTGCCCTGGCCCACCCTCGTGACCACCCTGTC
CTGGGGCGTGCAGTGCTTCGCCCGCTACCCCGACCACATGAAGCAGCACGACTTCTTCAAGTCCGCCATG
CCCGAAGGCTACGTCCAGGAGCGCACCATCTTCTTCAAGGACGACGGCAACTACAAGACCCGCGCCGAGG
TGAAGTTCGAGGGCGACACCCTGGTGAACCGCATCGAGCTGAAGGGCATCGACTTCAAGGAGGACGGCAA
CATCCTGGGGCACAAGCTGGAGTACAACTACTTTAGCGACAACGTCTATATCACCGCCGACAAGCAGAAG
AACGGCATCAAGGCCAACTTCAAGATCCGCCACAACATCGAGGACGGCGGCGTGCAGCTCGCCGACCACT
ACCAGCAGAACACCCCCATCGGCGACGGCCCCGTGCTGCTGCCCGACAACCACTACCTGAGCACCCAGTC
CAAGCTGAGCAAAGACCCCAACGAGAAGCGCGATCACATGGTCCTGCTGGAGTTCGTGACCGCCGCCGGG
GGTACCAAGGTGTACGACCCCGAGCAGAGGAAGAGGATGATCACCGGCCCCCAGTGGTGGGCCAGGTGCA
AGCAGATGAACGTGCTGGACAGCTTCATCAACTACTACGACAGCGAGAAGCACGCCGAGAACGCCGTGAT
CTTCCTGCACGGCAACGCCACTAGCAGCTACCTGTGGAGGCACGTGGTGCCCCACATCGAGCCCGTGGCC
AGGTGCATCATCCCCGATCTGATCGGCATGGGCAAGAGCGGCAAGAGCGGCAACGGCAGCTACAGGCTGC
TGGACCACTACAAGTACCTGACCGCCTGGTTCGAGCTTCTGAACCTGCCCAAGAAGATCATCTTCGTGGG
CCACGACTGGGGCGCCGCCCTGGCCTTCCACTACGCCTACGAGCACCAGGACAGGATCAAGGCCATCGTG
CACATGGAGAGCGTGGTGGACGTGATCGAGAGCTGGGACGAGTGGCCAGACATCGAGGAGGACATCGCCC
TGATCAAGAGCGAGGAGGGCGAGAAGATGGTGCTGGAGAACAACTTCTTCGTGGAGACCGTGCTGCCCAG
CAAGATCATGAGAAAGCTGGAGCCCGAGGAGTTCGCCGCCTACCTGGAGCCCTTCAAGGAGAAGGGCGAG
GTGAGAAGACCCACCCTGAGCTGGCCCAGAGAGATCCCCCTGGTGAAGGGCGGCAAGCCCGACGTGGTGC
AGATCGTGAGAAACTACAACGCCTACCTGAGAGCCAGCGACGACCTGCCCAAGCTGTTCATCGAGGGCGA
CCCCGGCTTCTTCAGCAACGCCATCGTGGAGGGCGCCAAGAAGTTCCCCAACACCGAGTTCGTGAAGGTG
AAGGGCCTGCACTTCCTCCAGGAGGACGCCCCCGACGAGATGGGCAAGTACATCAAGAGCTTCGTGGAGA
GAGTGCTGAAGAACGAGCAGTAGGCGGCCGCGACTCTAGATCATAATCAGCCATACCACATTTGTAGAGG
TTTTACTTGCTTTAAAAAACCTCCCACACCTCCCCCTGAACCTGAAACATAAAATGAATGCAATTGTTGT
TGTTAACTTGTTTATTGCAGCTTATAATGGTTACAAATAAAGCAATAGCATCACAAATTTCACAAATAAA
GCATTTTTTTCACTGCATTCTAGTTGTGGTTTGTCCAAACTCATCAATGTATCTTAAGGCGTAAATTGTA
AGCGTTAATATTTTGTTAAAATTCGCGTTAAATTTTTGTTAAATCAGCTCATTTTTTAACCAATAGGCCG
AAATCGGCAAAATCCCTTATAAATCAAAAGAATAGACCGAGATAGGGT
[37 nt withheld, positions 2779-2815]
AAAGAACGTGGACTCCAACGTCAAAGG
[49 nt withheld, positions 2843-2891]
T
[91 nt withheld, positions 2893-2983]
G
[124 nt withheld, positions 2985-3108]
CAGGTGGCACTTTTCGGGGAAATGTGCGCGGAACCCCTATTTGTTTATTTTTCTAAATACATTCAAATAT
GTATCCGCTCATGAGACAATAACCCTGATAAATGCTTCAATAATATTGAAAAAGGAAGAGTCCTGAGGCG
GAAAGAACCAGCTGTGGAATGTGTGTCAGTTAGGGTGTGGAAAGTCCCCAGGCTCCCCAGCAGGCAGAAG
TATGCAAAGCATGCATCTCAATTAGTCAGCAACCAGGTGTGGAAAGTCCCCAGGCTCCCCAGCAGGCAGA
AGTATGCAAAGCATGCATCTCAATTAGTCAGCAACCATAGTCCCGCCCCTAACTCCGCCCATCCCGCCCC
TAACTCCGCCCAGTTCCGCCCATTCTCCGCCCCATGGCTGACTAATTTTTTTTATTTATGCAGAGGCCGA
GGCCGCCTCGGCCTCTGAGCTATTCCAGAAGTAGTGAGGAGGCTTTTTTGGAGGCCTAGGCTTTTGCAAA
GATCGATCAAGAGACAGGATGAGGATCGTTTCGCATGATTGAACAAGATGGATTGCACGCAGGTTCTCCG
GCCGCTTGGGTGGAGAGGCTATTCGGCTATGACTGGGCACAACAGACAATCGGCTGCTCTGATGCCGCCG
TGTTCCGGCTGTCAGCGCAGGGGCGCCCGGTTCTTTTTGTCAAGACCGACCTGTCCGGTGCCCTGAATGA
ACTGCAAGACGAGGCAGCGCGGCTATCGTGGCTGGCCACGACGGGCGTTCCTTGCGCAGCTGTGCTCGAC
GTTGTCACTGAAGCGGGAAGGGACTGGCTGCTATTGGGCGAAGTGCCGGGGCAGGATCTCCTGTCATCTC
ACCTTGCTCCTGCCGAGAAAGTATCCATCATGGCTGATGCAATGCGGCGGCTGCATACGCTTGATCCGGC
TACCTGCCCATTCGACCACCAAGCGAAACATCGCATCGAGCGAGCACGTACTCGGATGGAAGCCGGTCTT
GTCGATCAGGATGATCTGGACGAAGAGCATCAGGGGCTCGCGCCAGCCGAACTGTTCGCCAGGCTCAAGG
CGAGCATGCCCGACGGCGAGGATCTCGTCGTGACCCATGGCGATGCCTGCTTGCCGAATATCATGGTGGA
AAATGGCCGCTTTTCTGGATTCATCGACTGTGGCCGGCTGGGTGTGGCGGACCGCTATCAGGACATAGCG
TTGGCTACCCGTGATATTGCTGAAGAGCTTGGCGGCGAATGGGCTGACCGCTTCCTCGTGCTTTACGGTA
TCGCCGCTCCCGATTCGCAGCGCATCGCCTTCTATCGCCTTCTTGACGAGTTCTTCTGAGCGGGACTCTG
GGGTTCGAAATGACCGACCAAGCGACGCCCAACCTGCCATCACGAGATTTCGATTCCACCGCCGCCTTCT
ATGAAAGGTTGGGCTTCGGAATCGTTTTCCGGGACGCCGGCTGGATGATCCTCCAGCGCGGGGATCTCAT
GCTGGAGTTCTTCGCCCACCCTAGGGGGAGGCTAACTGAAACACGGAAGGAGACAATACCGGAAGGAACC
CGCGCTATGACGGCAATAAAAAGACAGAATAAAACGCACGGTGTTGGGTCGTTTGTTCATAAACGCGGGG
TTCGGTCCCAGGGCTGGCACTCTGTCGATACCCCACCGAGACCCCATTGGGGCCAATACGCCCGCGTTTC
TTCCTTTTCCCCACCCCACCCCCCAAGTTCGGGTGAAGGCCCAGGGCTCGCAGCCAACGTCGGGGCGGCA
GGCCCTGCCATAGCCTCAGGTTACTCATATATACTTTAGATTGATTTAAAACTTCATTTTTAATTTAAAA
GGATCTAGGTGAAGATCCTTTTTGATAATCTCATGACCAAAATCCCTTAACGTGAGTTTTCGTTCCACTG
AGCGTCAGACCCCGTAGAAAAGATCAAAGGATCTTCTTGAGATCCTTTTTTTCTGCGCGTAATCTGCTGC
TTGCAAACAAAAAAACCACCGCTACCAGCGGTGGTTTGTTTGCCGGATCAAGAGCTACCAACTCTTTTTC
CGAAGGTAACTGGCTTCAGCAGAGCGCAGATACCAAATACTGTCCTTCTAGTGTAGCCGTAGTTAGGCCA
CCACTTCAAGAACTCTGTAGCACCGCCTACATACCTCGCTCTGCTAATCCTGTTACCAGTGGCTGCTGCC
AGTGGCGATAAGTCGTGTCTTACCGGGTTGGACTCAAGACGATAGTTACCGGATAAGGCGCAGCGGTCGG
GCTGAACGGGGGGTTCGTGCACACAGCCCAGCTTGGAGCGAACGACCTACACCGAACTGAGATACCTACA
GCGTGAGCTATGAGAAAGCGCCACGCTTCCCGAAGGGAGAAAGGCGGACAGGTATCCGGTAAGCGGCAGG
GTCGGAACAGGAGAGCGCACGAGGGAGCTTCCAGGGGGAAACGCCTGGTATCTTTATAGTCCTGTCGGGT
TTCGCCACCTCTGACTTGAGCGTCGATTTTTGTGATGCTCGTCAGGGGGGCGGAGCCTATGGAAAAACGC
CAGCAACGCGGCCTTTTTACGGTTCCTGGCCTTTTGCTGGCCTTTTGCTCACATGTTCTTTCCTGCGTTA
TCCCCTGATTCTGTGGATAACCGTATTACCGCCATGCAT
