>Addgene plasmid #65688 | pCNL-N1_ITPKA | depositor partial sequence | sequence record 111659 | pCNL-N1
TAGTTATTAATAGTAATCAATTACGGGGTCATTAGTTCATAGCCCATATATGGAGTTCCGCGTTACATAA
CTTACGGTAAATGGCCCGCCTGGCTGACCGCCCAACGACCCCCGCCCATTGACGTCAATAATGACGTATG
TTCCCATAGTAACGCCAATAGGGACTTTCCATTGACGTCAATGGGTGGAGTATTTACGGTAAACTGCCCA
CTTGGCAGTACATCAAGTGTATCATATGCCAAGTACGCCCCCTATTGACGTCAATGACGGTAAATGGCCC
GCCTGGCATTATGCCCAGTACATGACCTTATGGGACTTTCCTACTTGGCAGTACATCTACGTATTAGTCA
TCGCTATTACCATGGTGATGCGGTTTTGGCAGTACATCAATGGGCGTGGATAGCGGTTTGACTCACGGGG
ATTTCCAAGTCTCCACCCCATTGACGTCAATGGGAGTTTGTTTTGGCACCAAAATCAACGGGACTTTCCA
AAATGTCGTAACAACTCCGCCCCATTGACGCAAATGGGCGGTAGGCGTGTACGGTGGGAGGTCTATATAA
GCAGAGCTGGTTTAGTGAACCGTCAGATCCGCTAGCGCTACCGGACTCAGATCTCGAGCTCAAGCTTCGA
ATTCTGCAGTCGACGGTACCGCGGGCCCGGGATCCACCGGTCGCCACCATGGTGAGCAAGGGCGAGGAGC
TGTTCACCGGGGTGGTGCCCATCCTGGTCGAGCTGGACGGCGACGTAAACGGCCACAAGTTCAGCGTGTC
CGGCGAGGGCGAGGGCGATGCCACCTACGGCAAGCTGACCCTGAAGTTCATCTGCACCACCGGCAAGCTG
CCCGTGCCCTGGCCCACCCTCGTGACCACCCTGTCCTGGGGCGTGCAGTGCTTCGCCCGCTACCCCGACC
ACATGAAGCAGCACGACTTCTTCAAGTCCGCCATGCCCGAAGGCTACGTCCAGGAGCGCACCATCTTCTT
CAAGGACGACGGCAACTACAAGACCCGCGCCGAGGTGAAGTTCGAGGGCGACACCCTGGTGAACCGCATC
GAGCTGAAGGGCATCGACTTCAAGGAGGACGGCAACATCCTGGGGCACAAGCTGGAGTACAACTACTTTA
GCGACAACGTCTATATCACCGCCGACAAGCAGAAGAACGGCATCAAGGCCAACTTCAAGATCCGCCACAA
CATCGAGGACGGCGGCGTGCAGCTCGCCGACCACTACCAGCAGAACACCCCCATCGGCGACGGCCCCGTG
CTGCTGCCCGACAACCACTACCTGAGCACCCAGTCCAAGCTGAGCAAAGACCCCAACGAGAAGCGCGATC
ACATGGTCCTGCTGGAGTTCGTGACCGCCGCCGGGGGTACCAAGGTGTACGACCCCGAGCAGAGGAAGAG
GATGATCACCGGCCCCCAGTGGTGGGCCAGGTGCAAGCAGATGAACGTGCTGGACAGCTTCATCAACTAC
TACGACAGCGAGAAGCACGCCGAGAACGCCGTGATCTTCCTGCACGGCAACGCCACTAGCAGCTACCTGT
GGAGGCACGTGGTGCCCCACATCGAGCCCGTGGCCAGGTGCATCATCCCCGATCTGATCGGCATGGGCAA
GAGCGGCAAGAGCGGCAACGGCAGCTACAGGCTGCTGGACCACTACAAGTACCTGACCGCCTGGTTCGAG
CTTCTGAACCTGCCCAAGAAGATCATCTTCGTGGGCCACGACTGGGGCGCCGCCCTGGCCTTCCACTACG
CCTACGAGCACCAGGACAGGATCAAGGCCATCGTGCACATGGAGAGCGTGGTGGACGTGATCGAGAGCTG
GGACGAGTGGCCAGACATCGAGGAGGACATCGCCCTGATCAAGAGCGAGGAGGGCGAGAAGATGGTGCTG
GAGAACAACTTCTTCGTGGAGACCGTGCTGCCCAGCAAGATCATGAGAAAGCTGGAGCCCGAGGAGTTCG
CCGCCTACCTGGAGCCCTTCAAGGAGAAGGGCGAGGTGAGAAGACCCACCCTGAGCTGGCCCAGAGAGAT
CCCCCTGGTGAAGGGCGGCAAGCCCGACGTGGTGCAGATCGTGAGAAACTACAACGCCTACCTGAGAGCC
AGCGACGACCTGCCCAAGCTGTTCATCGAGGGCGACCCCGGCTTCTTCAGCAACGCCATCGTGGAGGGCG
CCAAGAAGTTCCCCAACACCGAGTTCGTGAAGGTGAAGGGCCTGCACTTCCTCCAGGAGGACGCCCCCGA
CGAGATGGGCAAGTACATCAAGAGCTTCGTGGAGAGAGTGCTGAAGAACGAGCAGTAGGCGGCCGCGACT
CTAGATCATAATCAGCCATACCACATTTGTAGAGGTTTTACTTGCTTTAAAAAACCTCCCACACCTCCCC
CTGAACCTGAAACATAAAATGAATGCAATTGTTGTTGTTAACTTGTTTATTGCAGCTTATAATGGTTACA
AATAAAGCAATAGCATCACAAATTTCACAAATAAAGCATTTTTTTCACTGCATTCTAGTTGTGGTTTGTC
CAAACTCATCAATGTATCTTAAGGCGTAAATTGTAAGCGTTAATATTTTGTTAAAATTCGCGTTAAATTT
TTGTTAAATCAGCTCATTTTTTAACCAATAGGCCGAAATCGGCAAAATCCCTTATAAATCAAAAGAATAG
ACCGAGATAGGGT
[37 nt withheld, positions 2674-2710]
AAAGAACGTGGACTCCAACGTCAAAGG
[49 nt withheld, positions 2738-2786]
T
[91 nt withheld, positions 2788-2878]
G
[124 nt withheld, positions 2880-3003]
CAGGTGGCACTTTTCGGGGAAATGTGCGCGGAACCCCTATTTGTTTATTTTTCTAAATACATTCAAATAT
GTATCCGCTCATGAGACAATAACCCTGATAAATGCTTCAATAATATTGAAAAAGGAAGAGTCCTGAGGCG
GAAAGAACCAGCTGTGGAATGTGTGTCAGTTAGGGTGTGGAAAGTCCCCAGGCTCCCCAGCAGGCAGAAG
TATGCAAAGCATGCATCTCAATTAGTCAGCAACCAGGTGTGGAAAGTCCCCAGGCTCCCCAGCAGGCAGA
AGTATGCAAAGCATGCATCTCAATTAGTCAGCAACCATAGTCCCGCCCCTAACTCCGCCCATCCCGCCCC
TAACTCCGCCCAGTTCCGCCCATTCTCCGCCCCATGGCTGACTAATTTTTTTTATTTATGCAGAGGCCGA
GGCCGCCTCGGCCTCTGAGCTATTCCAGAAGTAGTGAGGAGGCTTTTTTGGAGGCCTAGGCTTTTGCAAA
GATCGATCAAGAGACAGGATGAGGATCGTTTCGCATGATTGAACAAGATGGATTGCACGCAGGTTCTCCG
GCCGCTTGGGTGGAGAGGCTATTCGGCTATGACTGGGCACAACAGACAATCGGCTGCTCTGATGCCGCCG
TGTTCCGGCTGTCAGCGCAGGGGCGCCCGGTTCTTTTTGTCAAGACCGACCTGTCCGGTGCCCTGAATGA
ACTGCAAGACGAGGCAGCGCGGCTATCGTGGCTGGCCACGACGGGCGTTCCTTGCGCAGCTGTGCTCGAC
GTTGTCACTGAAGCGGGAAGGGACTGGCTGCTATTGGGCGAAGTGCCGGGGCAGGATCTCCTGTCATCTC
ACCTTGCTCCTGCCGAGAAAGTATCCATCATGGCTGATGCAATGCGGCGGCTGCATACGCTTGATCCGGC
TACCTGCCCATTCGACCACCAAGCGAAACATCGCATCGAGCGAGCACGTACTCGGATGGAAGCCGGTCTT
GTCGATCAGGATGATCTGGACGAAGAGCATCAGGGGCTCGCGCCAGCCGAACTGTTCGCCAGGCTCAAGG
CGAGCATGCCCGACGGCGAGGATCTCGTCGTGACCCATGGCGATGCCTGCTTGCCGAATATCATGGTGGA
AAATGGCCGCTTTTCTGGATTCATCGACTGTGGCCGGCTGGGTGTGGCGGACCGCTATCAGGACATAGCG
TTGGCTACCCGTGATATTGCTGAAGAGCTTGGCGGCGAATGGGCTGACCGCTTCCTCGTGCTTTACGGTA
TCGCCGCTCCCGATTCGCAGCGCATCGCCTTCTATCGCCTTCTTGACGAGTTCTTCTGAGCGGGACTCTG
GGGTTCGAAATGACCGACCAAGCGACGCCCAACCTGCCATCACGAGATTTCGATTCCACCGCCGCCTTCT
ATGAAAGGTTGGGCTTCGGAATCGTTTTCCGGGACGCCGGCTGGATGATCCTCCAGCGCGGGGATCTCAT
GCTGGAGTTCTTCGCCCACCCTAGGGGGAGGCTAACTGAAACACGGAAGGAGACAATACCGGAAGGAACC
CGCGCTATGACGGCAATAAAAAGACAGAATAAAACGCACGGTGTTGGGTCGTTTGTTCATAAACGCGGGG
TTCGGTCCCAGGGCTGGCACTCTGTCGATACCCCACCGAGACCCCATTGGGGCCAATACGCCCGCGTTTC
TTCCTTTTCCCCACCCCACCCCCCAAGTTCGGGTGAAGGCCCAGGGCTCGCAGCCAACGTCGGGGCGGCA
GGCCCTGCCATAGCCTCAGGTTACTCATATATACTTTAGATTGATTTAAAACTTCATTTTTAATTTAAAA
GGATCTAGGTGAAGATCCTTTTTGATAATCTCATGACCAAAATCCCTTAACGTGAGTTTTCGTTCCACTG
AGCGTCAGACCCCGTAGAAAAGATCAAAGGATCTTCTTGAGATCCTTTTTTTCTGCGCGTAATCTGCTGC
TTGCAAACAAAAAAACCACCGCTACCAGCGGTGGTTTGTTTGCCGGATCAAGAGCTACCAACTCTTTTTC
CGAAGGTAACTGGCTTCAGCAGAGCGCAGATACCAAATACTGTCCTTCTAGTGTAGCCGTAGTTAGGCCA
CCACTTCAAGAACTCTGTAGCACCGCCTACATACCTCGCTCTGCTAATCCTGTTACCAGTGGCTGCTGCC
AGTGGCGATAAGTCGTGTCTTACCGGGTTGGACTCAAGACGATAGTTACCGGATAAGGCGCAGCGGTCGG
GCTGAACGGGGGGTTCGTGCACACAGCCCAGCTTGGAGCGAACGACCTACACCGAACTGAGATACCTACA
GCGTGAGCTATGAGAAAGCGCCACGCTTCCCGAAGGGAGAAAGGCGGACAGGTATCCGGTAAGCGGCAGG
GTCGGAACAGGAGAGCGCACGAGGGAGCTTCCAGGGGGAAACGCCTGGTATCTTTATAGTCCTGTCGGGT
TTCGCCACCTCTGACTTGAGCGTCGATTTTTGTGATGCTCGTCAGGGGGGCGGAGCCTATGGAAAAACGC
CAGCAACGCGGCCTTTTTACGGTTCCTGGCCTTTTGCTGGCCTTTTGCTCACATGTTCTTTCCTGCGTTA
TCCCCTGATTCTGTGGATAACCGTATTACCGCCATGCAT
