>Addgene plasmid #65688 | pCNL-N1_ITPKA | addgene partial sequence | sequence record 116522 | CMV-F 5'-CGCAAATGGGCGGTAGGCGTG-3'
CTATATAAGCAGAGCTGGTTTAGTGAACCGTCAGATCCGCTAGCGCTACCGGACTCAGATCTCGAGCTCA
AGCTTATGGGCATGGCGCGACCACGGGGCGCGGGGCCCTGCAGCCCCGGGTTGGAGCGGGCTCCGCGCCG
GAGCGTCGGGGAGCTGCGCCTGCTCTTCGAAGCGCGCTGCGCCGCAGTCGCCGCCGCAGCGGCCGCAGGG
TCGGATCCACCGGTCGCCACCATGGTGAGCAAGGGCGAGGAGCTGTTCACCGGGGTGGTGCCCATCCTGG
TCGAGCTGGACGGCGACGTAAACGGCCACAAGTTCAGCGTGTCCGGCGAGGGCGAGGGCGATGCCACCTA
CGGCAAGCTGACCCTGAAGTTCATCTGCACCACCGGCAAGCTGCCCGTGCCCTGGCCCACCCTCGTGACC
ACCCTGTCCTGGGGCGTGCAGTGCTTCGCCCGCTACCCCGACCACATGAAGCAGCACGACTTCTTCAAGT
CCGCCATGCCCGAAGGCTACGTCCAGGAGCGCACCATCTTCTTCAAGGACGACGGCAACTACAAGACCCG
CGCCGAGGTGAAGTTCGAGGGCGACACCCTGGTGAACCGCATCGAGCTGAAGGGCATCGACTTCAAGGAG
GACGGCAACATCCTGGGGCACAAGCTGGAGTACAACTACTTTAGCGACAACGTCTATATCACCGCCGACA
AGCAGAAGAACGGCATCAAGGCCAACTTCAAGATCCGCCACAACATCGAGGACGGCGGCGTGCAGCTCGC
CGACCACTACCAGCAGAACACCCCCATCGGCGACGGCCCCGTGCTGCTGCCCGACAACCACTACCTGAGC
ACCCAGTCCAAGCTGAGCAAAGACCCCAACGAGAAGCGCGATCACATGGTCCTGCTGGAGTTCGTGACCG
CCGCCGGGGGTACCAAGGTGTACGACCCCGAGCAGAGGAAGAGGATGATCACCGGCCCC
