>Addgene plasmid #65688 | pCNL-N1_ITPKA | addgene partial sequence | sequence record 116524 | SV40pA-R 5'-GAAATTTGTGATGCTATTGC-3'
TTATAAGCTGCAATAAACAAGTTAACAACAACAATTGCATTCATTTTATGTTTCAGGTTCAGGGGGAGGT
GTGGGAGGTTTTTTAAAGCAAGTAAAACCTCTACAAATGTGGTATGGCTGATTATGATCTAGAGTCGCGG
CCGCCTACTGCTCGTTCTTCAGCACTCTCTCCACGAAGCTCTTGATGTACTTGCCCATCTCGTCGGGGGC
GTCCTCCTGGAGGAAGTGCAGGCCCTTCACCTTCACGAACTCGGTGTTGGGGAACTTCTTGGCGCCCTCC
ACGATGGCGTTGCTGAAGAAGCCGGGGTCGCCCTCGATGAACAGCTTGGGCAGGTCGTCGCTGGCTCTCA
GGTAGGCGTTGTAGTTTCTCACGATCTGCACCACGTCGGGCTTGCCGCCCTTCACCAGGGGGATCTCTCT
GGGCCAGCTCAGGGTGGGTCTTCTCACCTCGCCCTTCTCCTTGAAGGGCTCCAGGTAGGCGGCGAACTCC
TCGGGCTCCAGCTTTCTCATGATCTTGCTGGGCAGCACGGTCTCCACGAAGAAGTTGTTCTCCAGCACCA
TCTTCTCGCCCTCCTCGCTCTTGATCAGGGCGATGTCCTCCTCGATGTCTGGCCACTCGTCCCAGCTCTC
GATCACGTCCACCACGCTCTCCATGTGCACGATGGCCTTGATCCTGTCCTGGTGCTCGTAGGCGTAGTGG
AAGGCCAGGGCGGCGCCCCAGTCGTGGCCCACGAAGATGATCTTCTTGGGCAGGTTCAGAAGCTCGAACC
AGGCGGTCAGGTACTTGTAGTGGTCCAGCAGCCTGTAGCTGCCGTTGCCGCTCTTGCCGCTCTTGCCCAT
GCCGATCAGATCGGGGATGATGCACCTGGCCACGGGCTCGATGTGGGGCACCACGTGCCTCCACAGGTAG
CTGCTAGTGGCGTTGCCGTGCAGGAAGATCACGGCGTTCTCGGCGTGCTTCTCGCTGTCGTAGTAGTTGA
TGAAGCTGTCCAGCACGTTCATCTGCTTGCACCTGG
